Addgene plasmid #73726: pMLS268
Purpose: SapTrap SL2 C-terminal connector donor plasmid
Depositing lab: Erik Jorgensen. Depositing organization: University of Utah. Publication: SapTrap, a Toolkit for High-Throughput CRISPR/Cas9 Gene Modification in Caenorhabditis elegans. Schwartz ML, Jorgensen EM. Genetics. 2016 Feb 2. pii: genetics.115.184275. 10.1534/genetics.115.184275 PubMed 26837755.
Backbone
  Vector backbone: pDONR221
  Backbone manufacturer: Thermo Fisher
  Vector type: CRISPR
Growth in bacteria
  Bacterial resistance: Kanamycin, 50 μg/mL
  Growth temperature: 37°C
  Growth strain: Top10
  Copy number: High Copy
Gene/Insert
  Gene/Insert name: SL2 (gdp-2/gdp-3 intergenic region)
  Species: C. elegans (nematode)
  Insert size (bp): 271
  Cloning method: Unknown
  Sequencing primers: 5′ M13 (-21) Forward; 3′ M13 Reverse
Terms and licenses: Academic/Nonprofit Terms; Industry Terms: Not Available to Industry
How to cite: pMLS268 was a gift from Erik Jorgensen (Addgene plasmid # 73726 ; http://n2t.net/addgene:73726 ; RRID:Addgene_73726)
