[The description below was written by a language model from this plasmid's Addgene catalogue record and pLannotate feature annotations shown in this document.]
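Description:
pMLS268 is a small (about 2.8 kb) donor plasmid from the SapTrap toolkit, a modular assembly system for building CRISPR/Cas9 repair templates and targeting vectors for gene modification in Caenorhabditis elegans. It is built on the pDONR221 Gateway entry backbone and is maintained in E. coli at high copy through a ColE1/pUC-type origin, with selection by kanamycin via the aph(3')-Ia aminoglycoside phosphotransferase gene. Other annotated backbone elements are typical of pDONR-derived clones: rrnB T1 and T2 transcription terminators that insulate the insert region from upstream read-through, a T7 promoter next to the cloning site, and short remnants of lacI and lacZα that are not functional genes.

The payload is a 271 bp C. elegans fragment recorded as SL2, the gdp-2/gdp-3 intergenic region, and it sits in the interval between the attL1 and attL2 Gateway recombination sites. The feature table does not annotate the insert itself, but the spacing between the att sites is consistent with the stated size. Intergenic regions of this kind come from nematode operons, where they direct trans-splicing of the SL2 leader onto the downstream message. This allows two separate proteins to be expressed from one polycistronic transcript.

The plasmid is catalogued as a "C-terminal connector" donor. It supplies the module that joins a target gene's C-terminus to a downstream tag or reporter cassette during assembly, so placing SL2 there would yield a bicistronic, unfused reporter rather than a translational fusion. The record does not describe the flanking assembly sites or the cloning method used.
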