Features (pLannotate 1.2.2; 9 found; start..end, strand, type, name):
    121..213     +  CDS            lacI (fragment): lac repressor; lacI; The lac repressor binds to the lac operator to inhibit transcription in E. coli. This inhibition can be relieved by adding lactose or isopropyl-β-D-thiogalactopyranoside (IPTG).
    268..295     -  terminator     rrnB T2 terminator: transcription terminator T2 from the E. coli rrnB gene
    427..470     +  terminator     rrnB T1 terminator: Escherichia coli rrnB; transcription terminator T1 from the E. coli rrnB gene
    517..553     -  CDS            lacZα (fragment): LacZα fragment of β-galactosidase; lacZ fragment
    569..668     +  protein_bind   attL1: mutant version of attL; recombination site for the Gateway® LR reaction LR Clonase™
    943..1042    -  protein_bind   attL2: mutant version of attL; recombination site for the Gateway® LR reaction LR Clonase™
   1060..1078    -  promoter       T7 promoter: promoter for bacteriophage T7 RNA polymerase
   1212..2021    +  CDS            KanR: aminoglycoside phosphotransferase; aph(3')-Ia; confers resistance to kanamycin in bacteria or G418 (Geneticin®) in eukaryotes
   2168..2756    +  rep_origin     ori: high-copy-number ColE1/pMB1/pBR322/pUC origin of replication
>Addgene plasmid #73726 | pMLS268 | depositor full sequence | sequence record 136602 | Full Sequence
CTTTCCTGCGTTATCCCCTGATTCTGTGGATAACCGTATTACCGCCTTTGAGTGAGCTGATACCGCTCGC
CGCAGCCGAACGACCGAGCGCAGCGAGTCAGTGAGCGAGGAAGCGGAAGAGCGCCCAATACGCAAACCGC
CTCTCCCCGCGCGTTGGCCGATTCATTAATGCAGCTGGCACGACAGGTTTCCCGACTGGAAAGCGGGCAG
TGAGCGCAACGCAATTAATACGCGTACCGCTAGCCAGGAAGAGTTTGTAGAAACGCAAAAAGGCCATCCG
TCAGGATGGCCTTCTGCTTAGTTTGATGCCTGGCAGTTTATGGCGGGCGTCCTGCCCGCCACCCTCCGGG
CCGTTGCTTCACAACGTTCAAATCCGCTCCCGGCGGATTTGTCCTACTCAGGAGAGCGTTCACCGACAAA
CAACAGATAAAACGAAAGGCCCAGTCTTCCGACTGAGCCTTTCGTTTTATTTGATGCCTGGCAGTTCCCT
ACTCTCGCGTTAACGCTAGCATGGATGTTTTCCCAGTCACGACGTTGTAAAACGACGGCCAGTCTTAAGC
TCGGGCCCCAAATAATGATTTTATTTTGACTGATAGTGACCTGTTCGTTGCAACAAATTGATGAGCAATG
CTTTTTTATAATGCCAACTTTGTACAAAAAAGCAGGCTATGCTCTTCGGCGTAAGCTGTCTCATCCTACT
TTCACCTAGTTAACTGCTTGTCTTAAAATCTATGCTTCTCTTTAGTATCTAAAATTTTCCTAGAAGCTTA
CAAGTATATAAATGGTCTCTTCTCAATAAAGGTTGTATATTTATTCATCTTATTGAATCTGCCATTTCCT
CGTTTTTGCGAGTTTATATACCTTCCAATTTTCTTTCTATTGTATTTTCAACTTCTAATTTTAATTCAGG
GAAACTGCTTCAACGCATCAATGCGAAGAGCTACCCAGCTTTCTTGTACAAAGTTGGCATTATAAGAAAG
CATTGCTTATCAATTTGTTGCAACGAACAGGTCACTATCAGTCAAAATAAAATCATTATTTGCCATCCAG
CTGATATCCCCTATAGTGAGTCGTATTACATGGTCATAGCTGTTTCCTGGCAGCTCTGGCCCGTGTCTCA
AAATCTCTGATGTTACATTGCACAAGATAAAATAATATCATCATGAACAATAAAACTGTCTGCTTACATA
AACAGTAATACAAGGGGTGTTATGAGCCATATTCAACGGGAAACGTCGAGGCCGCGATTAAATTCCAACA
TGGATGCTGATTTATATGGGTATAAATGGGCTCGCGATAATGTCGGGCAATCAGGTGCGACAATCTATCG
CTTGTATGGGAAGCCCGATGCGCCAGAGTTGTTTCTGAAACATGGCAAAGGTAGCGTTGCCAATGATGTT
ACAGATGAGATGGTCAGACTAAACTGGCTGACGGAATTTATGCCTCTTCCGACCATCAAGCATTTTATCC
GTACTCCTGATGATGCATGGTTACTCACCACTGCGATCCCCGGAAAAACAGCATTCCAGGTATTAGAAGA
ATATCCTGATTCAGGTGAAAATATTGTTGATGCGCTGGCAGTGTTCCTGCGCCGGTTGCATTCGATTCCT
GTTTGTAATTGTCCTTTTAACAGCGATCGCGTATTTCGTCTCGCTCAGGCGCAATCACGAATGAATAACG
GTTTGGTTGATGCGAGTGATTTTGATGACGAGCGTAATGGCTGGCCTGTTGAACAAGTCTGGAAAGAAAT
GCATAAACTTTTGCCATTCTCACCGGATTCAGTCGTCACTCATGGTGATTTCTCACTTGATAACCTTATT
TTTGACGAGGGGAAATTAATAGGTTGTATTGATGTTGGACGAGTCGGAATCGCAGACCGATACCAGGATC
TTGCCATCCTATGGAACTGCCTCGGTGAGTTTTCTCCTTCATTACAGAAACGGCTTTTTCAAAAATATGG
TATTGATAATCCTGATATGAATAAATTGCAGTTTCATTTGATGCTCGATGAGTTTTTCTAATCAGAATTG
GTTAATTGGTTGTAACACTGGCAGAGCATTACGCTGACTTGACGGGACGGCGCAAGCTCATGACCAAAAT
CCCTTAACGTGAGTTACGCGTCGTTCCACTGAGCGTCAGACCCCGTAGAAAAGATCAAAGGATCTTCTTG
AGATCCTTTTTTTCTGCGCGTAATCTGCTGCTTGCAAACAAAAAAACCACCGCTACCAGCGGTGGTTTGT
TTGCCGGATCAAGAGCTACCAACTCTTTTTCCGAAGGTAACTGGCTTCAGCAGAGCGCAGATACCAAATA
CTGTTCTTCTAGTGTAGCCGTAGTTAGGCCACCACTTCAAGAACTCTGTAGCACCGCCTACATACCTCGC
TCTGCTAATCCTGTTACCAGTGGCTGCTGCCAGTGGCGATAAGTCGTGTCTTACCGGGTTGGACTCAAGA
CGATAGTTACCGGATAAGGCGCAGCGGTCGGGCTGAACGGGGGGTTCGTGCACACAGCCCAGCTTGGAGC
GAACGACCTACACCGAACTGAGATACCTACAGCGTGAGCTATGAGAAAGCGCCACGCTTCCCGAAGGGAG
AAAGGCGGACAGGTATCCGGTAAGCGGCAGGGTCGGAACAGGAGAGCGCACGAGGGAGCTTCCAGGGGGA
AACGCCTGGTATCTTTATAGTCCTGTCGGGTTTCGCCACCTCTGACTTGAGCGTCGATTTTTGTGATGCT
CGTCAGGGGGGCGGAGCCTATGGAAAAACGCCAGCAACGCGGCCTTTTTACGGTTCCTGGCCTTTTGCTG
GCCTTTTGCTCACATGTT
