>Addgene plasmid #73726 | pMLS268 | depositor partial sequence | sequence record 136603 | SL2 (gdp-2/gdp-3 intergenic region) Insert
GCTCTTCGGCGTAAGCTGTCTCATCCTACTTTCACCTAGTTAACTGCTTGTCTTAAAATCTATGCTTCTC
TTTAGTATCTAAAATTTTCCTAGAAGCTTACAAGTATATAAATGGTCTCTTCTCAATAAAGGTTGTATAT
TTATTCATCTTATTGAATCTGCCATTTCCTCGTTTTTGCGAGTTTATATACCTTCCAATTTTCTTTCTAT
TGTATTTTCAACTTCTAATTTTAATTCAGGGAAACTGCTTCAACGCATCAATGCGAAGAGC
