>Addgene plasmid #73726 | pMLS268 | addgene partial sequence | sequence record 139558 | M13-F20 5'-TGTAAAACGACGGCCAGT-3'
ATTTTATTTTGACTGATAGTGACCTGTTCGTTGCAACAAATTGATGAGCAATGCTTTTTTATAATGCCAA
CTTTGTACAAAAAAGCAGGCTATGCTCTTCGGCGTAAGCTGTCTCATCCTACTTTCACCTAGTTAACTGC
TTGTCTTAAAATCTATGCTTCTCTTTAGTATCTAAAATTTTCCTAGAAGCTTACAAGTATATAAATGGTC
TCTTCTCAATAAAGGTTGTATATTTATTCATCTTATTGAATCTGCCATTTCCTCGTTTTTGCGAGTTTAT
ATACCTTCCAATTTTCTTTCTATTGTATTTTCAACTTCTAATTTTAATTCAGGGAAACTGCTTCAACGCA
T
